LOCUS       Exported 1923 bp ds-DNA circular SYN 13-MAY-2021
DEFINITION  EMMA toolkit Assembly connector M-R.
ACCESSION   .
VERSION     .
KEYWORDS    YCe3733 HC_Kan_conn_M-R
SOURCE      synthetic DNA construct
  ORGANISM  synthetic DNA construct
REFERENCE   1 (bases 1 to 1923)
  AUTHORS   Martella A, Matjusaitis M, Auxillos J, Pollard SM, Cai Y
  TITLE     EMMA: An Extensible Mammalian Modular Assembly Toolkit for the Rapid
            Design and Production of Diverse Expression Vectors.
  JOURNAL   ACS Synth Biol. 2017 Apr 24. doi: 10.1021/acssynbio.7b00016.
  PUBMED    28418644
REFERENCE   2 (bases 1 to 1923)
  AUTHORS   .
  TITLE     Direct Submission
  JOURNAL   Exported May 13, 2021 from SnapGene Server 1.1.58
            http://www.snapgene.com
FEATURES             Location/Qualifiers
     source          1..1923
                     /organism="synthetic DNA construct"
                     /mol_type="other DNA"
     terminator      265..296
                     /label=tonB terminator
                     /note="bidirectional E. coli tonB-P14 transcription
                     terminator"
     promoter        297..399
                     /label=cat promoter
                     /note="promoter of the E. coli cat gene encoding
                     chloramphenicol acetyltransferase"
     CDS             400..1215
                     /codon_start=1
                     /gene="aph(3')-Ia"
                     /product="aminoglycoside phosphotransferase"
                     /label=KanR
                     /note="confers resistance to kanamycin in bacteria or G418
                     (Geneticin(R)) in eukaryotes"
                     /translation="MSHIQRETSCSRPRLNSNMDADLYGYKWARDNVGQSGATIYRLYG
                     KPDAPELFLKHGKGSVANDVTDEMVRLNWLTEFMPLPTIKHFIRTPDDAWLLTTAIPGK
                     TAFQVLEEYPDSGENIVDALAVFLRRLHSIPVCNCPFNGDRVFRLAQAQSRMNNGLVGA
                     SDFDDERNGWPVEQVWKEMHKLLPFSPDSVVTHGDFSLDNLIFDEGKLIGCIDVGRVGI
                     ADRYQDLAILWNCLGEFSPSLQKRLFQKYGIDNPDMNKLQFHLMLDEFF"
     primer_bind     complement(473..492)
                     /label=Kan-R
                     /note="Kanamycin resistance gene, reverse primer"
     terminator      1239..1266
                     /label=T7Te terminator
                     /note="phage T7 early transcription terminator"
     rep_origin      complement(1278..1865)
                     /direction=LEFT
                     /label=ori
                     /note="high-copy-number ColE1/pMB1/pBR322/pUC origin of
                     replication"
     primer_bind     complement(1358..1377)
                     /label=pBR322ori-F
                     /note="pBR322 origin, forward primer"
     terminator      1887..1916
                     /label=T3Te terminator
                     /note="phage T3 early transcription terminator"
ORIGIN
        1 tgattgcagt ccagttacgc tggagtctga ggctcgtcct gaatgatatc aagcttgaat
       61 tcgtttttaa cgcagccgtc tcctcacgac ataatccacc atcaacatgc aagtccagtc
      121 aacaactttc cctcagacgt tagtggtaat cgaacctcaa cacctagccc agaacaagcc
      181 ggttgagacg aggccgttat gacgaattct ctagatatcg ctcaatactg accatttaaa
      241 tcatacctga cctccatagc agaaagtcaa aagcctccga ccggaggctt ttgacttgat
      301 cggcacgtaa gaggttccaa ctttcaccat aatgaaataa gatcactacc gggcgtattt
      361 tttgagttat cgagattttc aggagctaag gaagctaaaa tgagccatat tcaacgggaa
      421 acgtcttgct cgaggccgcg attaaattcc aacatggatg ctgatttata tgggtataaa
      481 tgggctcgcg ataatgtcgg gcaatcaggt gcgacaatct atcgattgta tgggaagccc
      541 gatgcgccag agttgtttct gaaacatggc aaaggtagcg ttgccaatga tgttacagat
      601 gagatggtca ggctaaactg gctgacggaa tttatgcctc ttccgaccat caagcatttt
      661 atccgtactc ctgatgatgc atggttactc accactgcga tcccagggaa aacagcattc
      721 caggtattag aagaatatcc tgattcaggt gaaaatattg ttgatgcgct ggcagtgttc
      781 ctgcgccggt tgcattcgat tcctgtttgt aattgtcctt ttaacggcga tcgcgtattt
      841 cgtctcgctc aggcgcaatc acgaatgaat aacggtttgg ttggtgcgag tgattttgat
      901 gacgagcgta atggctggcc tgttgaacaa gtctggaaag aaatgcataa gcttttgcca
      961 ttctcaccgg attcagtcgt cactcatggt gatttctcac ttgataacct tatttttgac
     1021 gaggggaaat taataggttg tattgatgtt ggacgagtcg gaatcgcaga ccgataccag
     1081 gatcttgcca tcctatggaa ctgcctcggt gagttttctc cttcattaca gaaacggctt
     1141 tttcaaaaat atggtattga taatcctgat atgaataaat tgcagtttca cttgatgctc
     1201 gatgagtttt tctaatgagg gcccaaatgt aatcacctgg ctcaccttcg ggtgggcctt
     1261 tctgcgttgc tggcgttttt ccataggctc cgcccccctg acgagcatca caaaaatcga
     1321 tgctcaagtc agaggtggcg aaacccgaca ggactataaa gataccaggc gtttccccct
     1381 ggaagctccc tcgtgcgctc tcctgttccg accctgccgc ttaccggata cctgtccgcc
     1441 tttctccctt cgggaagcgt ggcgctttct catagctcac gctgtaggta tctcagttcg
     1501 gtgtaggtcg ttcgctccaa gctgggctgt gtgcacgaac cccccgttca gcccgaccgc
     1561 tgcgccttat ccggtaacta tcgtcttgag tccaacccgg taagacacga cttatcgcca
     1621 ctggcagcag ccactggtaa caggattagc agagcgaggt atgtaggcgg tgctacagag
     1681 ttcttgaagt ggtggcctaa ctacggctac actagaagaa cagtatttgg tatctgcgct
     1741 ctgctgaagc cagttacctc ggaaaaagag ttggtagctc ttgatccggc aaacaaacca
     1801 ccgctggtag cggtggtttt tttgtttgca agcagcagat tacgcgcaga aaaaaaggat
     1861 ctcaagaaga tcctttgatt ttctaccgaa gaaaggccca cccgtgaagg tgagccagtg
     1921 agt
//
