LOCUS       Exported 1921 bp ds-DNA circular SYN 13-MAY-2021
DEFINITION  EMMA toolkit Assembly connector M-R.
ACCESSION   .
VERSION     .
KEYWORDS    YCe3733 HC_Kan_conn_M-R
SOURCE      synthetic DNA construct
  ORGANISM  synthetic DNA construct
REFERENCE   1 (bases 1 to 1921)
  AUTHORS   Martella A, Matjusaitis M, Auxillos J, Pollard SM, Cai Y
  TITLE     EMMA: An Extensible Mammalian Modular Assembly Toolkit for the Rapid
            Design and Production of Diverse Expression Vectors.
  JOURNAL   ACS Synth Biol. 2017 Apr 24. doi: 10.1021/acssynbio.7b00016.
  PUBMED    28418644
REFERENCE   2 (bases 1 to 1921)
  AUTHORS   .
  TITLE     Direct Submission
  JOURNAL   Exported May 13, 2021 from SnapGene Server 1.1.58
            http://www.snapgene.com
FEATURES             Location/Qualifiers
     source          1..1921
                     /organism="synthetic DNA construct"
                     /mol_type="other DNA"
     terminator      266..297
                     /label=tonB terminator
                     /note="bidirectional E. coli tonB-P14 transcription
                     terminator"
     promoter        298..400
                     /label=cat promoter
                     /note="promoter of the E. coli cat gene encoding
                     chloramphenicol acetyltransferase"
     CDS             401..1216
                     /codon_start=1
                     /gene="aph(3')-Ia"
                     /product="aminoglycoside phosphotransferase"
                     /label=KanR
                     /note="confers resistance to kanamycin in bacteria or G418
                     (Geneticin(R)) in eukaryotes"
                     /translation="MSHIQRETSCSRPRLNSNMDADLYGYKWARDNVGQSGATIYRLYG
                     KPDAPELFLKHGKGSVANDVTDEMVRLNWLTEFMPLPTIKHFIRTPDDAWLLTTAIPGK
                     TAFQVLEEYPDSGENIVDALAVFLRRLHSIPVCNCPFNGDRVFRLAQAQSRMNNGLVGA
                     SDFDDERNGWPVEQVWKEMHKLLPFSPDSVVTHGDFSLDNLIFDEGKLIGCIDVGRVGI
                     ADRYQDLAILWNCLGEFSPSLQKRLFQKYGIDNPDMNKLQFHLMLDEFF"
     primer_bind     complement(474..493)
                     /label=Kan-R
                     /note="Kanamycin resistance gene, reverse primer"
     terminator      1237..1264
                     /label=T7Te terminator
                     /note="phage T7 early transcription terminator"
     rep_origin      complement(1276..1863)
                     /direction=LEFT
                     /label=ori
                     /note="high-copy-number ColE1/pMB1/pBR322/pUC origin of
                     replication"
     primer_bind     complement(1356..1375)
                     /label=pBR322ori-F
                     /note="pBR322 origin, forward primer"
     terminator      1885..1914
                     /label=T3Te terminator
                     /note="phage T3 early transcription terminator"
ORIGIN
        1 tgattgcagt ccagttacgc tggagtctga ggctcgtcct gaatgatatc aagcttgaat
       61 tcgtttttaa cgcagccgtc tcctcacgac ataatccacc atcaacatgc aagtccagtc
      121 aacaactttc cctcagacgt tagtggtaat cgaacctcaa cacctagccc agaacaagcc
      181 ggttgagacg aggccgttta tgacgaattc tctagatatc gctcaatact gaccatttaa
      241 atcatacctg acctccatag cagaaagtca aaagcctccg accggaggct tttgacttga
      301 tcggcacgta agaggttcca actttcacca taatgaaata agatcactac cgggcgtatt
      361 ttttgagtta tcgagatttt caggagctaa ggaagctaaa atgagccata ttcaacggga
      421 aacgtcttgc tcgaggccgc gattaaattc caacatggat gctgatttat atgggtataa
      481 atgggctcgc gataatgtcg ggcaatcagg tgcgacaatc tatcgattgt atgggaagcc
      541 cgatgcgcca gagttgtttc tgaaacatgg caaaggtagc gttgccaatg atgttacaga
      601 tgagatggtc aggctaaact ggctgacgga atttatgcct cttccgacca tcaagcattt
      661 tatccgtact cctgatgatg catggttact caccactgcg atcccaggga aaacagcatt
      721 ccaggtatta gaagaatatc ctgattcagg tgaaaatatt gttgatgcgc tggcagtgtt
      781 cctgcgccgg ttgcattcga ttcctgtttg taattgtcct tttaacggcg atcgcgtatt
      841 tcgtctcgct caggcgcaat cacgaatgaa taacggtttg gttggtgcga gtgattttga
      901 tgacgagcgt aatggctggc ctgttgaaca agtctggaaa gaaatgcata agcttttgcc
      961 attctcaccg gattcagtcg tcactcatgg tgatttctca cttgataacc ttatttttga
     1021 cgaggggaaa ttaataggtt gtattgatgt tggacgagtc ggaatcgcag accgatacca
     1081 ggatcttgcc atcctatgga actgcctcgg tgagttttct ccttcattac agaaacggct
     1141 ttttcaaaaa tatggtattg ataatcctga tatgaataaa ttgcagtttc acttgatgct
     1201 cgatgagttt ttctgagggc ccaaatgtaa tcacctggct caccttcggg tgggcctttc
     1261 tgcgttgctg gcgtttttcc ataggctccg cccccctgac gagcatcaca aaaatcgatg
     1321 ctcaagtcag aggtggcgaa acccgacagg actataaaga taccaggcgt ttccccctgg
     1381 aagctccctc gtgcgctctc ctgttccgac cctgccgctt accggatacc tgtccgcctt
     1441 tctcccttcg ggaagcgtgg cgctttctca tagctcacgc tgtaggtatc tcagttcggt
     1501 gtaggtcgtt cgctccaagc tgggctgtgt gcacgaaccc cccgttcagc ccgaccgctg
     1561 cgccttatcc ggtaactatc gtcttgagtc caacccggta agacacgact tatcgccact
     1621 ggcagcagcc actggtaaca ggattagcag agcgaggtat gtaggcggtg ctacagagtt
     1681 cttgaagtgg tggcctaact acggctacac tagaagaaca gtatttggta tctgcgctct
     1741 gctgaagcca gttacctcgg aaaaagagtt ggtagctctt gatccggcaa acaaaccacc
     1801 gctggtagcg gtggtttttt tgtttgcaag cagcagatta cgcgcagaaa aaaaggatct
     1861 caagaagatc ctttgatttt ctaccgaaga aaggcccacc cgtgaaggtg agccagtgag
     1921 t
//
