[The description below was written by a language model from this plasmid's Addgene catalogue record and the feature table of its GenBank file.]
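Description:
YCe3733 HC_Kan_conn_M-R is a small synthetic-biology part plasmid from the EMMA (Extensible Mammalian Modular Assembly) toolkit, built on the pSMART HC_Kan cloning backbone. It is propagated in E. coli at high copy from a ColE1/pUC-type origin of replication and selected with kanamycin through an aph(3')-Ia aminoglycoside phosphotransferase gene driven by the cat promoter. As is characteristic of this backbone, transcription terminators (tonB, T7 early and T3 early) flank the resistance cassette and the origin. This arrangement insulates the cloning region from read-through transcription coming from the vector, and the vector from transcription coming out of the insert.

The payload is an assembly connector designated M-R. According to the depositor it is a DNA element with no biological function of its own. It serves as a bridge that joins parts occupying positions 12 and 18 of the EMMA platform, so that the intervening positions can be skipped when a mammalian expression vector design does not need them. The connector is not annotated in the feature tables, which mark only backbone elements. It presumably lies in the unannotated stretch of roughly 260 bp preceding the tonB terminator, but the record does not give its boundaries, and the cloning sites used are listed as unknown.

Two sequence records are held for this plasmid, of 1923 and 1921 bp. They carry the same set of features with coordinates shifted by a base or two, which indicates minor sequence differences rather than different constructs. The plasmid contains no mammalian promoter, reporter or coding insert, and its use is purely as a spacer module in modular vector assembly.
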