Addgene plasmid #100657: YCe3733 HC_Kan_conn_M-R
Purpose: EMMA toolkit Assembly connector M-R
Depositing lab: Yizhi Cai. Depositing organization: University of Edinburgh. Publication: EMMA: An Extensible Mammalian Modular Assembly Toolkit for the Rapid Design and Production of Diverse Expression Vectors. Martella A, Matjusaitis M, Auxillos J, Pollard SM, Cai Y. ACS Synth Biol. 2017 Apr 24. doi: 10.1021/acssynbio.7b00016. PubMed 28418644.
Backbone
  Vector backbone: pSMART HC_Kan
  Vector type: Synthetic Biology
Growth in bacteria
  Bacterial resistance: Kanamycin, 50 μg/mL
  Growth temperature: 37°C
  Growth strain: DH5alpha
  Copy number: High Copy
Gene/Insert
  Gene/Insert name: EMMA toolkit Assembly connector M-R
  Species: Synthetic
  Cloning method: Restriction Enzyme; 5′ cloning site Unknown (unknown if destroyed); 3′ cloning site Unknown (unknown if destroyed)
Terms and licenses: Academic/Nonprofit Terms; Industry Terms: Not Available to Industry
Depositor comments: DNA element with no function. It is used as a bridge to connect parts placed in position 12 and 18 of EMMA platform.
How to cite: YCe3733 HC_Kan_conn_M-R was a gift from Yizhi Cai (Addgene plasmid # 100657 ; http://n2t.net/addgene:100657 ; RRID:Addgene_100657)
